>Addgene plasmid #1575 | L3610 | depositor full sequence | sequence record 185 | Author sequence
AAGCTTGCATGCCTGCAGGTCGACTCTAGAGGATCCCCAATTCTTGAGACTTCCACTATCTTCTCTGGCA
CCCTCCACTACGCGTAGGCGTCTCTCGCTTCGTGTATTCCCGGGAAGCCGGGTTCCCGTCTCTCCCGCCG
CTGCCGCTGCCGCACACAGCTTTACACCTCGTAGAATCCCCAAAGAGGGGCGTGGCTTGCGGGTGCCAAC
ATCCTCCTGCCGAGGAAGAAGCAGGCACTCATCACTCGCATCATCAACCTCGGGATTGGCCAAAGGACCC
AAAGGTATGTTTCGAATGATACTAACATAACATAGAACATTTTCAGGAGGACCCTTGGAGGGTACCGAGC
TCAGAAAAAATGACTGCTCCAAAGAAGAAGCGTAAGGTACCGGTAGAAAAAATGAGTAAAGGAGAAGAAC
TTTTCACTGGAGTTGTCCCAATTCTTGTTGAATTAGATGGTGATGTTAATGGGCACAAATTTTCTGTCAG
TGGAGAGGGTGAAGGTGATGCAACATACGGAAAACTTACCCTTAAATTTATTTGCACTACTGGAAAACTA
CCTGTTCCATGGGTAAGTTTAAACATATATATACTAACTAACCCTGATTATTTAAATTTTCAGCCAACAC
TTGTCACTACTTTCACTTATGGTGTTCAATGCTTCTCGAGATACCCAGATCATATGAAACAGCATGACTT
TTTCAAGAGTGCCATGCCCGAAGGTTATGTACAGGAAAGAACTATATTTTTCAAAGATGACGGGAACTAC
AAGACACGTAAGTTTAAACAGTTCGGTACTAACTAACCATACATATTTAAATTTTCAGGTGCTGAAGTCA
AGTTTGAAGGTGATACCCTTGTTAATAGAATCGAGTTAAAAGGTATTGATTTTAAAGAAGATGGAAACAT
TCTTGGACACAAATTGGAATACAACTTCAACTCACACAACGTATACATCACTGCCGACAAACAAAAGAAT
GGGATCAAAGCGGTAAGTTTAAACATGATTTTACTAACTAACTAATCTGATTTAAATTTTCAGAACTTCA
AAATTAGACACAACATTGAAGATGGAAGCGTTCAACTAGCAGACCATTATCAACAAAATACTCCAATTGG
CGATGGCCCTGTCCTTTTACCAGACAACCATTACCTGTCCACACAATCTGCCCTTTCGAAAGATCCCAAC
GAAAAGAGAGACCACATGGTCCTTCTTGAGTTTGTAACAGCTGCTGGGATTACACATGGCATGGATGAAC
TATACAAATAGCATTCGTAGAATTGTAAGTTTAAACTTTCTCATACTAACTAACGCGCTCTATTTAAATT
TTCAGAATTCCAACTGAGCGCCGGTCGCTACCATTACCAACTTGTCTGGTGTCAAAAATAATAGGGGCCG
CTGTCATCAGAGTAAGTTTAAACTGAGTTCTACTAACTAACGAGTAATATTTAAATTTTCAGCATCTCGC
GCCCGTGCCTCTGACTTCTAAGTCCAATTACTCTTCAACATCCCTACATGCTCTTTCTCCCTGTGCTCCC
ACCCCCTATTTTTGTTATTATCAAAAAACTTCTCTTAATTTCTTTGTTTTTTAGCTTCTTTTAAGTCACC
TCTAACAATGAAATTGTGTAGATTCAAAAATAGAATTAATTCGTAATAAAAAGTCGAAAAAAATTGTGCT
CCCTCCCCCCATTAATAATAATTCTATCCCAAAATCTACACAATGTTCTGTGTACACTTCTTATGTTTTT
TACTTCTGATAAATTTTTTTGAAACATCATAGAAAAAACCGCACACAAAATACCTTATCATATGTTACGT
TTCAGTTTATGACCGCAATTTTTATTTCTTCGCACGTCTGGGCCTCTCATGACGTCAAATCATGCTCATC
GTGAAAAAGTTTTGGAGTATTTTTGGAATTTTTCAATCAAGTGAAAGTTTATGAAATTAATTTTCCTGCT
TTTGCTTTTTGGGGTTTCCCCTATTGTTTGTCAAGATTTCGAGGACGGCGTTTTTCTTGCTAAAATCACA
AGTATTGATGAGCACGATGCAAGAAAGATCGGAAGAAGGTTTGGGTTTGAGGCTCAGTGGAAGGTGAGTA
GAAGTTGATAATTTGAAAGTGGAGTAGTGTCTATGGGGTTTTTGCCTTAAATGACAGAATACATTCCCAA
TATACCAAACATAACTGTTTCCTACTAGTCGGCCGTACGGGCCCTTTCGTCTCGCGCGTTTCGGTGATGA
CGGTGAAAACCTCTGACACATGCAGCTCCCGGAGACGGTCACAGCTTGTCTGTAAGCGGATGCCGGGAGC
AGACAAGCCCGTCAGGGCGCGTCAGCGGGTGTTGGCGGGTGTCGGGGCTGGCTTAACTATGCGGCATCAG
AGCAGATTGTACTGAGAGTGCACCATATGCGGTGTGAAATACCGCACAGATGCGTAAGGAGAAAATACCG
CATCAGGCGGCCTTAAGGGCCTCGTGATACGCCTATTTTTATAGGTTAATGTCATGATAATAATGGTTTC
TTAGACGTCAGGTGGCACTTTTCGGGGAAATGTGCGCGGAACCCCTATTTGTTTATTTTTCTAAATACAT
TCAAATATGTATCCGCTCATGAGACAATAACCCTGATAAATGCTTCAATAATATTGAAAAAGGAAGAGTA
TGAGTATTCAACATTTCCGTGTCGCCCTTATTCCCTTTTTTGCGGCATTTTGCCTTCCTGTTTTTGCTCA
CCCAGAAACGCTGGTGAAAGTAAAAGATGCTGAAGATCAGTTGGGTGCACGAGTGGGTTACATCGAACTG
GATCTCAACAGCGGTAAGATCCTTGAGAGTTTTCGCCCCGAAGAACGTTTTCCAATGATGAGCACTTTTA
AAGTTCTGCTATGTGGCGCGGTATTATCCCGTATTGACGCCGGGCAAGAGCAACTCGGTCGCCGCATACA
CTATTCTCAGAATGACTTGGTTGAGTACTCACCAGTCACAGAAAAGCATCTTACGGATGGCATGACAGTA
AGAGAATTATGCAGTGCTGCCATAACCATGAGTGATAACACTGCGGCCAACTTACTTCTGACAACGATCG
GAGGACCGAAGGAGCTAACCGCTTTTTTGCACAACATGGGGGATCATGTAACTCGCCTTGATCGTTGGGA
ACCGGAGCTGAATGAAGCCATACCAAACGACGAGCGTGACACCACGATGCCTGTAGCAATGGCAACAACG
TTGCGCAAACTATTAACTGGCGAACTACTTACTCTAGCTTCCCGGCAACAATTAATAGACTGGATGGAGG
CGGATAAAGTTGCAGGACCACTTCTGCGCTCGGCCCTTCCGGCTGGCTGGTTTATTGCTGATAAATCTGG
AGCCGGTGAGCGTGGGTCTCGCGGTATCATTGCAGCACTGGGGCCAGATGGTAAGCCCTCCCGTATCGTA
GTTATCTACACGACGGGGAGTCAGGCAACTATGGATGAACGAAATAGACAGATCGCTGAGATAGGTGCCT
CACTGATTAAGCATTGGTAACTGTCAGACCAAGTTTACTCATATATACTTTAGATTGATTTAAAACTTCA
TTTTTAATTTAAAAGGATCTAGGTGAAGATCCTTTTTGATAATCTCATGACCAAAATCCCTTAACGTGAG
TTTTCGTTCCACTGAGCGTCAGACCCCGTAGAAAAGATCAAAGGATCTTCTTGAGATCCTTTTTTTCTGC
GCGTAATCTGCTGCTTGCAAACAAAAAAACCACCGCTACCAGCGGTGGTTTGTTTGCCGGATCAAGAGCT
ACCAACTCTTTTTCCGAAGGTAACTGGCTTCAGCAGAGCGCAGATACCAAATACTGTCCTTCTAGTGTAG
CCGTAGTTAGGCCACCACTTCAAGAACTCTGTAGCACCGCCTACATACCTCGCTCTGCTAATCCTGTTAC
CAGTGGCTGCTGCCAGTGGCGATAAGTCGTGTCTTACCGGGTTGGACTCAAGACGATAGTTACCGGATAA
GGCGCAGCGGTCGGGCTGAACGGGGGGTTCGTGCACACAGCCCAGCTTGGAGCGAACGACCTACACCGAA
CTGAGATACCTACAGCGTGAGCATTGAGAAAGCGCCACGCTTCCCGAAGGGAGAAAGGCGGACAGGTATC
CGGTAAGCGGCAGGGTCGGAACAGGAGAGCGCACGAGGGAGCTTCCAGGGGGAAACGCCTGGTATCTTTA
TAGTCCTGTCGGGTTTCGCCACCTCTGACTTGAGCGTCGATTTTTGTGATGCTCGTCAGGGGGGCGGAGC
CTATGGAAAAACGCCAGCAACGCGGCCTTTTTACGGTTCCTGGCCTTTTGCTGGCCTTTTGCTCACATGT
TCTTTCCTGCGTTATCCCCTGATTCTGTGGATAACCGTATTACCGCCTTTGAGTGAGCTGATACCGCTCG
CCGCAGCCGAACGACCGAGCGCAGCGAGTCAGTGAGCGAGGAAGCGGAAGAGCGCCCAATACGCAAACCG
CCTCTCCCCGCGCGTTGGCCGATTCATTAATGCAGCTGGCACGACAGGTTTCCCGACTGGAAAGCGGGCA
GTGAGCGCAACGCAATTAATGTGAGTTAGCTCACTCATTAGGCACCCCAGGCTTTACACTTTATGCTTCC
GGCTCGTATGTTGTGTGGAATTGTGAGCGGATAACAATTTCACACAGGAAACAGCTATGACCATGATTAC
GCCAAGCTGTAAGTTTAAACATGATCTTACTAACTAACTATTCTCATTTAAATTTTCAGAGCTTAAAAAT
GGCTGAAATCACTCACAACGATGGATACGCTAACAACTTGGAAATGAAAT
Features (pLannotate 1.2.2; 12 found; start..end, strand, type, name):
      1..38      -  misc_feature   MCS (fragment): pUC18/19 multiple cloning site
    402..1268    +  CDS            vsfGFP-9 (fragment): vsfGFP-9 is a basic (constitutively fluorescent) green fluorescent protein published in 2015, derived from Aequorea victoria. It has low acid sensitivity.
   1941..2093    +  CDS            aex-5 (fragment): AEX5_CAEEL - Also known as kpc-3 From Caenorhabditis elegans.
   2221..2256    +  CDS            rop (fragment): Rop protein, which maintains plasmids at low copy number; rop
   2358..2457    +  misc_feature   bom (fragment): basis of mobility region from pBR322
   2555..2659    +  promoter       AmpR promoter: bla
   2660..3520    +  CDS            AmpR: β-lactamase; bla; confers resistance to ampicillin, carbenicillin, and related antibiotics
   3691..4279    +  rep_origin     ori: high-copy-number ColE1/pMB1/pBR322/pUC origin of replication
   4462..4554    +  CDS            lacI (fragment): lac repressor; lacI; The lac repressor binds to the lac operator to inhibit transcription in E. coli. This inhibition can be relieved by adding lactose or isopropyl-β-D-thiogalactopyranoside (IPTG).
   4567..4588    +  protein_bind   CAP binding site: CAP binding activates transcription in the presence of cAMP. E. coli catabolite activator protein
   4603..4633    +  promoter       lac promoter: promoter for the E. coli lac operon
   4641..4657    +  protein_bind   lac operator: The lac repressor binds to the lac operator to inhibit transcription in E. coli. This inhibition can be relieved by adding lactose or isopropyl-β-D-thiogalactopyranoside (IPTG). lac repressor encoded by lacI
