[The description below was written by a language model from this plasmid's Addgene catalogue record and pLannotate feature annotations shown in this document.]
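Description:
L3610 (miniprep designation pPD115.111) is an empty-backbone *C. elegans* expression vector from the 1997 Fire Lab Vector Kit, about 4.8 kb in size. The parental backbone is recorded as unknown, but the annotated features point to a pUC-type plasmid. It has a high-copy ColE1/pMB1 origin and a β-lactamase gene with its own promoter for ampicillin selection in *E. coli*. It also carries remnants of the lac region (CAP site, lac promoter and operator, a lacI fragment), a partial pUC18/19 polylinker, and short rop and bom fragments.

No insert is listed. The payload is given as a truncated component string in the tag field. It begins with unc-54-derived elements (unc54-204 and an unc-54 5' segment) and a synthetic intron (IVSA). An SV40 nuclear localisation signal follows, and then a GFP coding region split into segments by several further artificial introns (IVSR, IVSS, IVST and others). The GFP carries the S65T chromophore substitution plus Y145F, M153T and V163A. The record does not explain these changes, but such mutations are generally used to improve brightness and folding, and interspersed introns are a standard way to boost transgene expression in worms. The automated annotation detects the GFP as a fragmentary match spanning roughly 870 nt, consistent with an intron-interrupted reading frame. It also flags a short downstream match to *C. elegans* aex-5, whose role the record does not clarify. Elements after the "deco..." truncation are not recoverable from the record.

The vector appears intended for building nuclear-localised GFP reporters by restriction cloning, for example to test regulatory sequences in transgenic worms. The kit documentation would be needed for the precise design intent.
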