Addgene plasmid #1575: L3610
Purpose: (Empty Backbone)
Depositing lab: Andrew Fire. Depositing organization: Carnegie Institution for Science.
Backbone
  Vector backbone: Unknown
  Backbone size (bp): 4816
  Vector type: Worm Expression
Growth in bacteria
  Bacterial resistance: Ampicillin, 100 μg/mL
  Growth temperature: 37°C
  Growth strain: DH5alpha
  Copy number: Unknown
Gene/Insert
  Gene/Insert name: None
  Tag / fusion protein: unc54-204, unc545', IVSA, SV40NLS, gfpN, IVSR, gfpS65T, IVSS, gfpY145F, gfpM153T, gfpV163A, IVST, gfpC, IVSM, IVSL, deco...
  Cloning method: Restriction Enzyme
Terms and licenses: Academic/Nonprofit Terms; Industry Terms: Not Available to Industry
Depositor comments: See Fire Lab Vector Kit Documentation 1997. Fire Lab Miniprep Number pPD115.111, Ligation number L3610.
How to cite: L3610 was a gift from Andrew Fire (Addgene plasmid # 1575 ; http://n2t.net/addgene:1575 ; RRID:Addgene_1575)
