>Addgene plasmid #1575 | L3610 | addgene partial sequence | sequence record 16712 | 1575_m13reverse
GNGTTACTGATCTTCTAACTAACTATTCTCATTTAAATTTTCAGAGCTTAAAAATGGCTGAAATCACTCA
CAACGATGGATACGCTAACAACTTGGAAATGAAATAAGCTTGCATGCCTGCAGGTCGACTCTAGAGGATC
CCCAATTCTTGAGACTTCCACTATCTTCTCTGGCACCCTCCACTACGCGTAGGCGTCTCTCGCTTCGTGT
ATTCCCGGGAAGCCGGGTTCCCGTCTCTCCCGCCGCTGCCGCTGCCGCACACAGCTTTACACCTCGTAGA
ATCCCCAAAGAGGGGCGTGGCTTGCGGGTGCCAACATCCTCCTGCCGAGGAAGAAGCAGGCACTCATCAC
TCGCATCATCAACCTCGGGATTGGCCAAAGGACCCAAAGGTATGTTTCGAATGATACTAACATAACATAG
AACATTTTCAGGAGGACCCTTGGAGGGTACCGAGCTCAGAAAAAATGACTGCTCCAAAGAAGAAGCGTAA
GGTACCGGTAGAAAAAATGAGTAAAGGAGAAGAACTTTTCACTGGAGTTGTCCCAATTCTTGTTGAATTA
GATGGTGATGTTAATGGGCACAAATTTTCTGTCAGTGGAGAGGGTGAAGGTGATGCAACATACGGAAAAC
TTACCCTTAAATTTATTTGCACTACTGGAAAACTACCTGTTCCATGGGTAAGTTTAAACATATATATACT
AACTAACCCTGATTATTTAAATTTTCAGCCAACACTTGTCACTACTTTCACTTATGGTGTTCAATGCTTC
TCGAGATACCCAGATCATATGAAACAGCATGACTTTTTCAAGAGTGCCATGCCCGAAGGTTATGTACAGG
AAAGAACTATATTTTTCAAAGATGACGGGAACTACAAGACACGTAAGTTTAAACAGTTCGGTACTAACTA
ACCATACATATTTTAATTTTCAGGTGCTGAAGTCANGTTTTGAANGTGATACCCTTGTTAATAGAATCGA
GTTAAAAGGTATTGATTTTAAGAAAATGGGAAACATTCTTGGACCNAAATGGAATACAACTTCACTCCAC
AACGTNTACNTCACTGNCCGANAAAAAAAAAATGGGGATCAAGGGGTAAGTTTAACATGATTTTACTANC
TANCTAATCTGATTNAATTTNCCNANCTNCAAATTANACCCACNTNGNAANGGGAGCGTNCACTTNCCNA
ANTTTTNCACAAATCTCCATTGGGGANGGCCTGTCTTTTNNCAAAAACANTNTCTGTCCCAAAATTGCCT
TTTAAAANNCCAAAAAAAAAANCCNNGGNCCTTTTGATTTNANCCCNNGGAAACCGGGGGGGGAAATAAA
ANCTNCGAAAGGGGTTACNTTCNCCANAACCCCCTTTNTTG
